Features (pLannotate 1.2.2; 14 found; start..end, strand, type, name):
      1..170     +  promoter       Ac5 promoter (fragment): Drosophila melanogaster actin 5c promoter
    555..2187    +  promoter       Ac5 promoter (fragment): Drosophila melanogaster actin 5c promoter
   2238..2258    +  misc_feature   MCS (fragment): pBluescript multiple cloning site
   2265..2354    +  CDS            3xHA: three tandem HA epitope tags
   2376..2400    +  protein_bind   attB1: mutant version of attB; recombination site for the Gateway® BP reaction BP Clonase™
   2535..3248    +  CDS            GFP: green fluorescent protein
   3282..3307    +  CDS            3xFLAG (fragment): three tandem FLAG® epitope tags
   3324..3343    +  CDS            2xFLAG (fragment): two tandem FLAG® epitope tags
   3559..3658    -  protein_bind   attL2: mutant version of attL; recombination site for the Gateway® LR reaction LR Clonase™
   3676..3694    -  promoter       T7 promoter: promoter for bacteriophage T7 RNA polymerase
   3828..4637    +  CDS            KanR: aminoglycoside phosphotransferase; aph(3')-Ia; confers resistance to kanamycin in bacteria or G418 (Geneticin®) in eukaryotes
   4784..5372    +  rep_origin     ori: high-copy-number ColE1/pMB1/pBR322/pUC origin of replication
   5555..5647    +  CDS            lacI (fragment): lac repressor; lacI; The lac repressor binds to the lac operator to inhibit transcription in E. coli. This inhibition can be relieved by adding lactose or isopropyl-β-D-thiogalactopyranoside (IPTG).
   5702..5729    -  terminator     rrnB T2 terminator: transcription terminator T2 from the E. coli rrnB gene
>Addgene plasmid | pAHW/Joseph2-Multitagged Plasmid Sequencing Result | analyzer sequence | sequence record 450283
ATTTTCGGACTGTCCGCTTTGATTTCAGTTTCTTGGCTTATTCAAAAAGCAAAGTAAAGCCAAAAAAGCG
AGATGGCAATACCAAATGCGGCAAAACGGTAGTGGAAGGAAAGGGGTGCGGGGCAGCGGAAGGAAGGGTG
GGGCGGGGCGTGGCGGGGGCTGTGGGTGGGGGCGGCGGCAMCCGNCGGTGGGGCCACCCCCTTGACCCTB
TCTCTTTTAAACATCTCCCAGCCCACGAGACCYGCGRACMACTCGTATGCCCGCTTYTKCTTTAAAAAAA
AAAAAATAAAAACCCACACACACCATCTGATGATACTGATGATATTTTAAGATGATGCCAGMCMAAAAGG
TTTRAWTTTTTGCKTTTTTTGCCGAMCGCRKTGMWTGTGMATNTTTTTTTTTTTTGNGAATNATTNAATT
TTTSGGACNTGYCCGTTTTKRTTTYANWTTTTTTGGNTNTTATTNNAAAAAAGAAAAGANAAAGCNAAAA
AAGGGGAGANGGNAAATMCMAAAGGGNGGAAAARGNGGTGNGTGGANAGGRAAGNGGGGGNGNGGGGGCR
GGGGARGGAGGGGGGGGGSGGGGCGTGGCGGGGTCTGTGGCTGGGCGCGACGTCACCGACGTTGGAGCCA
CTCCTTTGACCATGTGTGCGTGTGTGTATTATTCGTGTCTCGCCACTCGCCGGTTGTTTTTTTCTTTTTA
TGCTGCGCTCTCTCTAGCGCCATCTCGCTTACGCATGCTCAACGCACCGCATGTTGCCGTTTCCTTTTAT
GCGTCATTTTGGCTCGAAATAGGCAATTATTTAAACAAAGATTAGTCAACGAAAACGCTAAAATAAATAA
GTCTACAATATGGTTACTTATTGCCATGTGTGTGCAGCCAACGATAGCAACAAAAGCAACAACACAGGTG
GCTTTCCCTCTTTCACTTTTTGTTTGCAAGCCGCGTGCGAGCAAGACGGCACGACCGGCAAACGCAATTA
CGCTGACAAAGAGCAGACGAAGTTTTGGCGAAAAACATCAAGGCGCCTGATACGAATGCATTTGCAATAA
CAATTGCGATATTTAATATTGTTTATGAAGCTGTTTGACTTCAAAACACACAAAAAAAAAAATAAAACAA
ATTATTTGAAAGAGAATTAGGAATCGGACGCTTATCGTTAGGGTAACAACAAGAAATGCTTACTGAGTCA
CAGCCTCTGGAAAACTGCCGCAAGCCAGAGAGAGAGAGAAAAAGAGGGAGAGCAGCTTAGACCGCATGTG
CTTGTGTGTGAGGCGTCTCTCTCTTCGTCTCTGTTGCGCAAACGCATAGACTGCACTGAAAAAATCGATT
ACCTATTTTTTATGAATGAATATTTGCACTATTACTATTCAAAACTATTAAGATAGCAATCACATTCAAT
AGCCAAATACTATACCACCTGAGCGATGCAACGAAATGATCAATTTGAGCAAAAATGCTGCATATTTAGG
ACGGCATCATTATAGAAATGCTTCTTGCTGTGTACTTTTCTCTCGTCTGGCAGCTGTTTCGCCGTTATTG
TTAAAACCGGCTTAAGTTAGGTGTGTTTTCTACGACTAGTGAATGCCCTACTAGAAGATGTGTGTTGCAC
AAAATGTCCCTGGAATAACCAATTTGAAGTGCAGATAGCAGTAAACGTAAGCTAATATGAATATTATTTA
ACTGTAATGTTTTAATATCGCTGGACATTACTAATAAACCCACTATAAACACATGTACATATGTATGTTT
TGGCATACAATGAGTAGTTGGGGAAAAAATGTGTAAAAGCACCGTGACCATCACAGCATAAAGATAACCA
GCTGAAGTATCGAATATGAGTAACCCCCAAATTGAATCACATGCCGCAACTGATAGGACCCATGGAAGTA
CACTCTTCATGGCGATATACAAGACACACACAAGCACGAACACCCAGTTGCGGAGGAAATTCTCCGTAAA
TGAAAACCCAATCGGCGAACAATTCATACCCATATATGGTAAAAGTTTTGAACGCGACTTGAGAGCGGAG
AGCATTGCGGCTGATAAGGTTTTAGCGCTAAGCGGGCTTTATAAAACGGGCTGCGGGACCAGTTTTCATA
TCACTACCGTTTGAGTTCTTGTGCTGTGTGGATACTCCTCCCGACACAAAGCCGCTCCATCAGCCAGCAG
TCGTCTAATCCAGAGACCCCGGATCCAGATATCGAGGCCTGTCTAGAGAAGCTCCGCCACCATGGATCTC
CACCGCGGTGGAGGCCGCATCTTTTACCCATACGATGTTCCTGACTATGCGGGCTATCCCTATGACGTCC
CGGACTATGCAGGATCCTATCCATATGACGTTCCAGATTACGCTGCTCATGGCGGACACCGGTATACAAG
TTTGTACAAAAAAGCAGGCTTCGGCAGCGGAAGCGAGCAAAAGCTCATCTCGGAGGAAGATCTAGAACAG
AAGCTAATATCAGAGGAGGACCTAGAGCAAAAACTTATTTCGGAAGAAGATCTGGGCAGCGGATCCGGTT
CGGGAAGCGGTAGTATGAGTAAAGGAGAAGAACTTTTCACTGGAGTTGTCCCAATTCTTGTTGAATTAGA
TGGCGATGTTAATGGGCAAAAATTCTCTGTCAGTGGAGAGGGTGAAGGTGATGCAACATACGGAAAACTT
ACCCTTAAATTTATTTGCACTACTGGGAAGCTACCTGTTCCATGGCCAACACTTGTCACTACTTTGACTT
ATGGTGTTCAATGCTTTTCAAGATACCCAGATCATATGAAACAGCATGACTTTTTCAAGAGTGCCATGCC
CGAAGGTTATGTACAGGAAAGAACTATATTTTACAAAGATGACGGGAACTACAAGACACGTGCTGAAGTC
AAGTTTGAAGGTGATACCCTTGTTAATAGAATCGAGTTAAAAGGTATTGATTTTAAAGAAGATGGAAACA
TTCTTGGACACAAAATGGAATACAACTATAACTCACATAATGTATACATCATGGCAGACAAACCAAAGAA
TGGAATCAAAGTTAACTTCAAAATTAGACACAACATTAAAGATGGAAGCGTTCAATTAGCAGACCATTAT
CAACAAAATACTCCAATTGGCGATGGCCCTGTCCTTTTACCAGACAACCATTACCTGTCCACACAATCTG
CCCTTTCCAAAGATCCCAACGAAAAGAGAGATCACATGATCCTTCTTGAGTTTGTAACAGCTGCTGGGAT
TACACATGGCATGGATGAACTATACAAAGGTAGTGGTTCCGGTAGCGGCAGTGGGAGTGATTATAAAGAC
GATGATGACAAGGACTATAAGGACGACGACGACAAGGATTACAAGGATGATGACGACAAAGGCTCCGGTT
CGGGGTCGGGAAGCGGTAGTGGTAAACCGATTCCCAATCCCCTTCTTGGTCTTGATTCTACAGGCAAACC
CATCCCGAACCCACTCCTCGGCCTTGACTCCACAGGCAAGCCTATTCCAAATCCTCTACTAGGCCTCGAT
TCTACGGGTAGCGGTTCGGGATCCGGAAGTGGAAGCCACCATCATCATCACCATTAGGACCCAGCTTTCT
TGTACAAAGTTGGCATTATAAGAAAGCATTGCTTATCAATTTGTTGCAACGAACAGGTCACTATCAGTCA
AAATAAAATCATTATTTGCCATCCAGCTGATATCCCCTATAGTGAGTCGTATTACATGGTCATAGCTGTT
TCCTGGCAGCTCTGGCCCGTGTCTCAAAATCTCTGATGTTACATTGCACAAGATAAAAATATATCATCAT
GAACAATAAAACTGTCTGCTTACATAAACAGTAATACAAGGGGTGTTATGAGCCATATTCAACGGGAAAC
GTCGAGGCCGCGATTAAATTCCAACATGGATGCTGATTTATATGGGTATAAATGGGCTCGCGATAATGTC
GGGCAATCAGGTGCGACAATCTATCGCTTGTATGGGAAGCCCGATGCGCCAGAGTTGTTTCTGAAACATG
GCAAAGGTAGCGTTGCCAATGATGTTACAGATGAGATGGTCAGACTAAACTGGCTGACGGAATTTATGCC
TCTTCCGACCATCAAGCATTTTATCCGTACTCCTGATGATGCATGGTTACTCACCACTGCGATCCCCGGA
AAAACAGCATTCCAGGTATTAGAAGAATATCCTGATTCAGGTGAAAATATTGTTGATGCGCTGGCAGTGT
TCCTGCGCCGGTTGCATTCGATTCCTGTTTGTAATTGTCCTTTTAACAGCGATCGCGTATTTCGTCTCGC
TCAGGCGCAATCACGAATGAATAACGGTTTGGTTGATGCGAGTGATTTTGATGACGAGCGTAATGGCTGG
CCTGTTGAACAAGTCTGGAAAGAAATGCATAAACTTTTGCCATTCTCACCGGATTCAGTCGTCACTCATG
GTGATTTCTCACTTGATAACCTTATTTTTGACGAGGGGAAATTAATAGGTTGTATTGATGTTGGACGAGT
CGGAATCGCAGACCGATACCAGGATCTTGCCATCCTATGGAACTGCCTCGGTGAGTTTTCTCCTTCATTA
CAGAAACGGCTTTTTCAAAAATATGGTATTGATAATCCTGATATGAATAAATTGCAGTTTCATTTGATGC
TCGATGAGTTTTTCTAATCAGAATTGGTTAATTGGTTGTAACACTGGCAGAGCATTACGCTGACTTGACG
GGACGGCGCAAGCTCATGACCAAAATCCCTTAACGTGAGTTACGCGTCGTTCCACTGAGCGTCAGACCCC
GTAGAAAAGATCAAAGGATCTTCTTGAGATCCTTTTTTTCTGCGCGTAATCTGCTGCTTGCAAACAAAAA
AACCACCGCTACCAGCGGTGGTTTGTTTGCCGGATCAAGAGCTACCAACTCTTTTTCCGAAGGTAACTGG
CTTCAGCAGAGCGCAGATACCAAATACTGTTCTTCTAGTGTAGCCGTAGTTAGGCCACCACTTCAAGAAC
TCTGTAGCACCGCCTACATACCTCGCTCTGCTAATCCTGTTACCAGTGGCTGCTGCCAGTGGCGATAAGT
CGTGTCTTACCGGGTTGGACTCAAGACGATAGTTACCGGATAAGGCGCAGCGGTCGGGCTGAACGGGGGG
TTCGTGCACACAGCCCAGCTTGGAGCGAACGACCTACACCGAACTGAGATACCTACAGCGTGAGCTATGA
GAAAGCGCCACGCTTCCCGAAGGGAGAAAGGCGGACAGGTATCCGGTAAGCGGCAGGGTCGGAACAGGAG
AGCGCACGAGGGAGCTTCCAGGGGGAAACGCCTGGTATCTTTATAGTCCTGTCGGGTTTCGCCACCTCTG
ACTTGAGCGTCGATTTTTGTGATGCTCGTCAGGGGGGCGGAGCCTATGGAAAAACGCCAGCAACGCGGCC
TTTTTACGGTTCCTGGCCTTTTGCTGGCCTTTTGCTCACATGTTCTTTCCTGCGTTATCCCCTGATTCTG
TGGATAACCGTATTACCGCCTTTGAGTGAGCTGATACCGCTCGCCGCAGCCGAACGACCGAGCGCAGCGA
GTCAGTGAGCGAGGAAGCGGAAGAGCGCCCAATACGCAAACCGCCTCTCCCCGCGCGTTGGCCGATTCAT
TAATGCAGCTGGCACGACAGGTTTCCCGACTGGAAAGCGGGCAGTGAGCGCAACGCAATTAATACGCGTA
CCGCTAGCCAGGAAGAGTTTGTAGAAACGCAAAAAGGCCATCCGTCAGGATGGCCTTCTGCTTAGTTTGA
TGCCTGGCAGTTTATGGCGGGCGGCCTGCCCCCCCCCCCCCCGGCCGKTGCTTCWCAAMNCTTCAAAWCC
CCCCCCCGCGGGKTTTTYCTWCTCCYGRGAGSRKYSWYCYMCCCANCAAAMAACAAAWANAAAAAAAAAV
SMCRRNSCTYCSYMCYNCGAGSCYTTYGTTTTTTTTTTTNTYCTKGYAGTTTCCTMCYCTCCCGSTWACS
CYAGCATGGGTGTTTTTCCMGTYCCCMCCGTKKTAAAAAACCGGC
